Addgene plasmid #29348: pGW1-Myc-DJ1-L166P
Depositing lab: Mark Cookson. Publication: L166P mutant DJ-1, causative for recessive Parkinson's disease, is degraded through the ubiquitin-proteasome system. Miller DW, Ahmad R, Hague S, Baptista MJ, Canet-Aviles R, McLendon C, Carter DM, Zhu PP, Stadler J, Chandran J, Klinefelter GR, Blackstone C, Cookson MR. J Biol Chem. 2003 Sep 19. 278(38):36588-95. 10.1074/jbc.M304272200 PubMed 12851414.
Backbone
  Vector backbone: pGW1myc2b
  Vector type: Mammalian Expression
  Selectable markers: Neomycin (select with G418)
Growth in bacteria
  Bacterial resistance: Ampicillin, 100 μg/mL
  Growth temperature: 37°C
  Growth strain: DH5alpha
  Copy number: High Copy
Gene/Insert
  Gene/Insert name: DJ1
  Species: H. sapiens (human)
  Mutation: Leu166Pro
  GenBank ID: AF021819
  Entrez Gene: PARK7 (a.k.a. DJ-1, DJ1, GATD2, HEL-S-67p)
  Tag / fusion protein: Myc (N terminal on insert)
  Cloning method: Restriction Enzyme; 5′ cloning site EcoRI (unknown if destroyed); 3′ cloning site EcoRI (unknown if destroyed)
  Sequencing primers: 5′ CMV-F; 3′ M13_puc_Rev
Terms and licenses: Academic/Nonprofit Terms; Industry Terms: Not Available to Industry
How to cite: pGW1-Myc-DJ1-L166P was a gift from Mark Cookson (Addgene plasmid # 29348)
