[The description below was written by a language model from this plasmid's Addgene catalogue record.]
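Description:
pGW1-Myc-DJ1-L166P is a mammalian expression plasmid built on the pGW1myc2b backbone that encodes human DJ-1 (PARK7) carrying the Leu166Pro substitution, fused at its N terminus to a Myc epitope tag. It is maintained in E. coli as a high-copy plasmid under ampicillin selection, and the record lists neomycin resistance as the marker for mammalian cells, allowing G418 selection of transfected populations. The DJ-1 coding sequence was inserted by restriction cloning using EcoRI at both the 5′ and 3′ junctions, a non-directional strategy; whether those sites remain intact is not recorded. The promoter is not stated explicitly, although the use of a CMV forward primer for sequencing suggests that the insert lies downstream of a CMV promoter. No feature table is supplied, so the origin of replication, polyadenylation signal and other backbone elements cannot be described from the record.

L166P is a missense mutation in DJ-1 associated with recessive Parkinson's disease, and the associated publication reports that the mutant protein is degraded through the ubiquitin-proteasome system. The Myc tag allows the exogenous protein to be detected or immunoprecipitated with anti-Myc antibodies and distinguished from endogenous DJ-1. The construct is therefore suited to transfection experiments in cultured mammalian cells that examine the stability, turnover, localisation or interactions of the disease-linked mutant, typically in comparison with a matching wild-type DJ-1 construct.
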