>Addgene plasmid #29348 | pGW1-Myc-DJ1-L166P | addgene partial sequence | sequence record 34743 | 29348 with SV40pA-R
TAACAAGTTAACAACAACAATTGCATTCATTTTATGTTTCAGGTTCAGGGGGAGGTGTGGGAGGTTTTTT
AAAGCAAGTAAAACCTCTACAAATGTGGTATGGCTGATTATGATCAATGAATTCACAAGTCCTCTTCAGA
TATCAGCTTTTGCTCAGATCTGTGGAAATCCAGCCGCGACTGCACAGTCTTGCAGCCCTTGTCTGAGTAG
ATTTTCTCGTCTCTGGGGAAAAACGTCATTTCCTCTGCCACTCTTGTGACAATGTCTTCATCTATGGCAG
AACCACGGGCCCTCATCTCGGCCCTCACACACATTTTCACATGTCTGTACTCCAAAGGCAGGAAGGGGAT
AAAGTAATCAATGAGGTTTTTGTCGATCAGTCCACTGTGCCACAGGCCACTGTGTTTATTATTGAAGACT
CCGACAGACAGTACAGGTTCCAGGTCCTTCAGCTGAATGTCTTCCCTCTTTCTTCCGGCCCGCCAAAAGT
CAAGAGCCGTCTTAGTTATAAGGTCCCCGCCTGCATTGCTGAGAAAGATGAAGATGGCTTTGCGGTAAGA
CACTCCGTCAACCTGCTCGTAGTAGTCTAGAAACGGCTTGATTGCGTCAATGATCCCGGGGTGCAATTTA
TCCATCTCGTCAAATATGAAAACAGAGTTCGCACATGCACTCACATTACCGCGGATCCACTTCTGTAACT
GGTCCTGGTACAGTTTTATCTTCTGCTCATGAGGGAAGTGCAGAGTCGATACAAACAGGTGGACAAAGTT
ACTCTTCAGACCTTTTGGGTGAAGATTTTCAGCCACAATTTGACTGACAAAATTCTTGCCTGTGCCAGCC
CAGCCGTGTAAGGAAAGGGTCAGTGGTTT
