>Addgene plasmid #29348 | pGW1-Myc-DJ1-L166P | addgene partial sequence | sequence record 34744 | 29348 with CMV-F
CTCGTTTAGTGAACCGTCAGATCGCCTGGAGACGCCATCCACGCTGTTTTGACCTCCATAGAAGACACCG
GGACCGATCCAGCCTCCGCGGCCGGGAACGGTGCATTGGAACGCGGATTCCCCGTGCCAAGAGTGACGTA
AGTACCGCCTATAGAGTCTATAGGCCCACCCCCTTGGCTTCTTATGCATGCTATACTGTTTTTGGCTTGG
GGTCTATACACCCCCGCTTCCTCATGTTATAGGTGATGGTATAGCTTAGCCTATAGGTGTGGGTTATTGA
CCATTATTGACCACTCCCCTATTGGTGACGATACTTTCCATTACTAATCCATAACATGGCTCTTTGCCAC
AACTCTCTTTATTGGCTATATGCCAATACACTGTCCTTCAGAGACTGACACGGACTCTGTATTTTTACAG
GATGGGGTCTCATTTATTATTTACAAATTCACATATACAACACCACCGTCCCCAGTGCCCGCAGTTTTTA
TTAAACATAACGTGGGATCTCCACGCGAATCTCGGGTACGTGTTCCGGACATGGGCTCTTCTCCGGTAGC
GGCGGAGCTTCTACATCCGAGCCCTGCTCCCATGCCTCCAGCGACTCATGGTCGCTCGGCAGCTCCTTGC
TCCTAACAGTGGAGGCCAGACTTAGGCACAGCACGATGCCCACCACCACCAGTGTGCCGCACAAGGCCGT
GGCGGTAGGGTATGTGTCTGAAAATGAGCTCGGGGAGCGGGCTTGCACCGCTGACGCATTTGGAAGACTT
AAGGCAGCGGCAGAAG
